Addgene plasmid #57474: mEos3.2-MCPB2-N-18
Purpose: Localization: Actin Capping Protein , Excitation: 507 / 572, Emission: 516 / 580
Depositing lab: Michael Davidson. Depositing organization: Florida State University, Tallahassee.
Backbone
  Vector backbone: mEos3.2-N1
  Backbone size w/o insert (bp): 4750
  Vector type: Mammalian Expression
  Selectable markers: Neomycin (select with G418)
Growth in bacteria
  Bacterial resistance: Kanamycin, 50 μg/mL
  Growth temperature: 37°C
  Growth strain: DH5alpha
  Copy number: High Copy
Gene/Insert
  Gene/Insert name: MCPB2 (alt names: Mouse capping protein beta 2; NM_009798.4)
  Species: M. musculus (mouse)
  Entrez Gene: Capzb (a.k.a. 1700120C01Rik, AI325129, CPB, CPB1, CPB2, CPbeat2, CPbet, CPbeta1, CPbeta2, Cap, Cappb1)
  Promoter: CMV
  Tag / fusion protein: mEos3.2 (C terminal on backbone)
  Cloning method: Unknown
  Sequencing primers: 5′ CMV-F; 3′ SV40pA-R
Terms and licenses: Academic/Nonprofit Terms; Industry Terms
Depositor comments: M. musculus (mouse) capping protein beta 2. Excitation = 507 / 572; Emission = 516 / 580
How to cite: mEos3.2-MCPB2-N-18 was a gift from Michael Davidson (Addgene plasmid # 57474 ; http://n2t.net/addgene:57474 ; RRID:Addgene_57474)
