[The description below was written by a language model from this plasmid's Addgene catalogue record and pLannotate feature annotations shown in this document.]
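Description:
mEos3.2-MCPB2-N-18 is a mammalian expression plasmid built on the mEos3.2-N1 backbone, an N1-style fluorescent protein fusion vector. It is maintained in E. coli at high copy through a ColE1/pUC-type origin and also carries an f1 phage origin. A single NeoR/KanR cassette (Tn5 aminoglycoside phosphotransferase) serves both hosts. A bacterial promoter drives it for kanamycin selection, and the SV40 enhancer/early promoter, paired with an HSV TK polyadenylation signal, drives it for G418 selection of stably transfected mammalian cells. The sequenced record is 5,487 nt. The short annotated fragments (RSF ori, ble, bGH poly(A), SV40 large T antigen) appear to be partial similarity hits rather than functional parts.

The payload is the coding sequence of mouse F-actin capping protein beta 2 (Capzb). The automated annotation matches it to the rat orthologue, but the catalogue entry states a mouse origin. The human CMV immediate-early enhancer and promoter drive expression. Downstream of Capzb, a short linker derived from the multiple cloning site joins it to mEos3.2 at the C terminus, and the "18" in the name probably refers to the linker length, although the record does not say so. The transcript ends at an SV40 poly(A) signal.

mEos3.2 is an improved monomeric variant of EosFP that photoconverts from green to red, with recorded excitation/emission of 507/516 nm for the green form and 572/580 nm for the red form. Capping protein binds the fast-growing barbed ends of actin filaments, so the fusion acts as a localization marker for it in transfected cells. The photoconvertible tag suits such a marker to tracking labelled subpopulations or to single-molecule localization imaging of the actin cytoskeleton.
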