Features (pLannotate 1.2.2; 16 found; start..end, strand, type, name):
      1..47      +  rep_origin     RSF ori (fragment): Plasmids containing the RSF 1030 origin of replication can be propagated in E. coli cells that contain additional plasmids with compatible origins.
    115..418     +  enhancer       CMV enhancer: human cytomegalovirus immediate early enhancer
    419..622     +  promoter       CMV promoter: human cytomegalovirus (CMV) immediate early promoter
    657..1472    +  CDS            Capzb (sequence withheld): CAPZB_RAT - Experimental evidence at protein level: Swiss-Prot protein existence level 1. F-actin-capping proteins bind in a Ca(2+)-independent manner to the fast growing ends of actin filaments (barbed end) thereby blocking the exchange of subunits at these ends. Unlike other capping proteins (such as gelsolin and severin), these proteins do not sever actin filaments. Plays a role in the regulation of cell morphology and cytoskeletal organization (By similarity). From Rattus norvegicus (Rat).
   1493..1519    +  misc_feature   MCS (fragment): multiple cloning site
   1527..2207    +  CDS            mEos3.2: improved monomeric variant of green-to-red photoswitchable fluorescent protein EosFP (Zhang et al., 2012)
   2223..2306    +  CDS            large T antigen (fragment): large T antigen from SV40 (simian virus 40)
   2329..2450    +  polyA_signal   SV40 poly(A) signal: SV40 polyadenylation signal
   2484..2912    -  rep_origin     f1 ori (sequence partly withheld): f1 bacteriophage origin of replication; arrow indicates direction of (+) strand synthesis
   2939..3043    +  promoter       AmpR promoter: bla
   3045..3402    +  promoter       SV40 promoter: SV40 enhancer and early promoter
   3437..4231    +  CDS            NeoR/KanR: aminoglycoside phosphotransferase from Tn5; aph(3')-II (or nptII); confers resistance to neomycin, kanamycin, and G418 (Geneticin®)
   4252..4404    +  CDS            ble (fragment): BLE_KLEPN - Experimental evidence at protein level: Swiss-Prot protein existence level 1. Binding protein with a strong affinity to the bleomycin family of antibiotics. Binds to CL990; an antimitotic-antibiotic compound. From Klebsiella pneumoniae.
   4463..4510    +  polyA_signal   HSV TK poly(A) signal: herpes simplex virus thymidine kinase polyadenylation signal (Cole and Stacy, 1985)
   4601..4617    -  polyA_signal   bGH poly(A) signal (fragment): bovine growth hormone polyadenylation signal
   4839..5427    +  rep_origin     ori: high-copy-number ColE1/pMB1/pBR322/pUC origin of replication
>Addgene plasmid #57474 | mEos3.2-MCPB2-N-18 | addgene full sequence | sequence record 213118 | Addgene NGS Result
TTCTTTCCTGCGTTATCCCCTGATTCTGTGGATAACCGTATTACCGCCATGCATTAGTTATTAATAGTAA
TCAATTACGGGGTCATTAGTTCATAGCCCATATATGGAGTTCCGCGTTACATAACTTACGGTAAATGGCC
CGCCTGGCTGACCGCCCAACGACCCCCGCCCATTGACGTCAATAATGACGTATGTTCCCATAGTAACGCC
AATAGGGACTTTCCATTGACGTCAATGGGTGGAGTATTTACGGTAAACTGCCCACTTGGCAGTACATCAA
GTGTATCATATGCCAAGTACGCCCCCTATTGACGTCAATGACGGTAAATGGCCCGCCTGGCATTATGCCC
AGTACATGACCTTATGGGACTTTCCTACTTGGCAGTACATCTACGTATTAGTCATCGCTATTACCATGGT
GATGCGGTTTTGGCAGTACATCAATGGGCGTGGATAGCGGTTTGACTCACGGGGATTTCCAAGTCTCCAC
CCCATTGACGTCAATGGGAGTTTGTTTTGGCACCAAAATCAACGGGACTTTCCAAAATGTCGTAACAACT
CCGCCCCATTGACGCAAATGGGCGGTAGGCGTGTACGGTGGGAGGTCTATATAAGCAGAGCTGGTTTAGT
GAACCGTCAGATCCGCTAGCGCCACC
[816 nt withheld, positions 657-1472]
AGTCGCGGAGGCAGTGGTGGGGTACCGCGGGCCCGGGATCCACCGGTCGCCACCATGAGTGCGATTAAGC
CAGACATGAAGATCAAACTCCGTATGGAAGGCAACGTAAACGGGCACCACTTTGTGATCGACGGAGATGG
TACAGGCAAGCCTTTTGAGGGAAAACAGAGTATGGATCTTGAAGTCAAAGAGGGCGGACCTCTGCCTTTT
GCCTTTGATATCCTGACCACTGCATTCCATTACGGCAACAGGGTATTCGCCAAATATCCAGACAACATAC
AAGACTATTTTAAGCAGTCGTTTCCTAAGGGGTATTCGTGGGAACGAAGCTTGACTTTCGAAGACGGGGG
CATTTGCAACGCCAGAAACGACATAACAATGGAAGGGGACACTTTCTATAATAAAGTTCGATTTTATGGT
ACCAACTTTCCCGCCAATGGTCCAGTTATGCAGAAGAAGACGCTGAAATGGGAGCCCTCCACTGAGAAAA
TGTATGTGCGTGATGGAGTGCTGACGGGTGATATTGAGATGGCTTTGTTGCTTGAAGGAAATGCCCATTA
CCGATGTGACTTCAGAACTACTTACAAAGCTAAGGAGAAGGGTGTCAAGTTACCAGGCGCCCACTTTGTG
GACCACTGCATTGAGATTTTAAGCCATGACAAAGATTACAACAAGGTTAAGCTGTATGAGCATGCTGTTG
CTCATTCTGGATTGCCTGACAATGCCAGACGATAAGCGGCCGCGACTCTAGATCATAATCAGCCATACCA
CATTTGTAGAGGTTTTACTTGCTTTAAAAAACCTCCCACACCTCCCCCTGAACCTGAAACATAAAATGAA
TGCAATTGTTGTTGTTAACTTGTTTATTGCAGCTTATAATGGTTACAAATAAAGCAATAGCATCACAAAT
TTCACAAATAAAGCATTTTTTTCACTGCATTCTAGTTGTGGTTTGTCCAAACTCATCAATGTATCTTAAG
GCGTAAATTGTAAGCGTTAATATTTTGTTAAAATTCGCGTTAAATTTTTGTTAAATCAGCTCATTTTTTA
ACCAATAGGCCGAAATCGGCAAAATCCCTTATAAATCAAAAGAATAGACCGAGATAGGGT
[37 nt withheld, positions 2583-2619]
AAAGAACGTGGACTCCAACGTCAAAGG
[49 nt withheld, positions 2647-2695]
T
[91 nt withheld, positions 2697-2787]
G
[124 nt withheld, positions 2789-2912]
CAGGTGGCACTTTTCGGGGAAATGTGCGCGGAACCCCTATTTGTTTATTTTTCTAAATACATTCAAATAT
GTATCCGCTCATGAGACAATAACCCTGATAAATGCTTCAATAATATTGAAAAAGGAAGAGTCCTGAGGCG
GAAAGAACCAGCTGTGGAATGTGTGTCAGTTAGGGTGTGGAAAGTCCCCAGGCTCCCCAGCAGGCAGAAG
TATGCAAAGCATGCATCTCAATTAGTCAGCAACCAGGTGTGGAAAGTCCCCAGGCTCCCCAGCAGGCAGA
AGTATGCAAAGCATGCATCTCAATTAGTCAGCAACCATAGTCCCGCCCCTAACTCCGCCCATCCCGCCCC
TAACTCCGCCCAGTTCCGCCCATTCTCCGCCCCATGGCTGACTAATTTTTTTTATTTATGCAGAGGCCGA
GGCCGCCTCGGCCTCTGAGCTATTCCAGAAGTAGTGAGGAGGCTTTTTTGGAGGCCTAGGCTTTTGCAAA
GATCGATCAAGAGACAGGATGAGGATCGTTTCGCATGATTGAACAAGATGGATTGCACGCAGGTTCTCCG
GCCGCTTGGGTGGAGAGGCTATTCGGCTATGACTGGGCACAACAGACAATCGGCTGCTCTGATGCCGCCG
TGTTCCGGCTGTCAGCGCAGGGGCGCCCGGTTCTTTTTGTCAAGACCGACCTGTCCGGTGCCCTGAATGA
ACTGCAAGACGAGGCAGCGCGGCTATCGTGGCTGGCCACGACGGGCGTTCCTTGCGCAGCTGTGCTCGAC
GTTGTCACTGAAGCGGGAAGGGACTGGCTGCTATTGGGCGAAGTGCCGGGGCAGGATCTCCTGTCATCTC
ACCTTGCTCCTGCCGAGAAAGTATCCATCATGGCTGATGCAATGCGGCGGCTGCATACGCTTGATCCGGC
TACCTGCCCATTCGACCACCAAGCGAAACATCGCATCGAGCGAGCACGTACTCGGATGGAAGCCGGTCTT
GTCGATCAGGATGATCTGGACGAAGAGCATCAGGGGCTCGCGCCAGCCGAACTGTTCGCCAGGCTCAAGG
CGAGCATGCCCGACGGCGAGGATCTCGTCGTGACCCATGGCGATGCCTGCTTGCCGAATATCATGGTGGA
AAATGGCCGCTTTTCTGGATTCATCGACTGTGGCCGGCTGGGTGTGGCGGACCGCTATCAGGACATAGCG
TTGGCTACCCGTGATATTGCTGAAGAGCTTGGCGGCGAATGGGCTGACCGCTTCCTCGTGCTTTACGGTA
TCGCCGCTCCCGATTCGCAGCGCATCGCCTTCTATCGCCTTCTTGACGAGTTCTTCTGAGCGGGACTCTG
GGGTTCGAAATGACCGACCAAGCGACGCCCAACCTGCCATCACGAGATTTCGATTCCACCGCCGCCTTCT
ATGAAAGGTTGGGCTTCGGAATCGTTTTCCGGGACGCCGGCTGGATGATCCTCCAGCGCGGGGATCTCAT
GCTGGAGTTCTTCGCCCACCCTAGGGGGAGGCTAACTGAAACACGGAAGGAGACAATACCGGAAGGAACC
CGCGCTATGACGGCAATAAAAAGACAGAATAAAACGCACGGTGTTGGGTCGTTTGTTCATAAACGCGGGG
TTCGGTCCCAGGGCTGGCACTCTGTCGATACCCCACCGAGACCCCATTGGGGCCAATACGCCCGCGTTTC
TTCCTTTTCCCCACCCCACCCCCCAAGTTCGGGTGAAGGCCCAGGGCTCGCAGCCAACGTCGGGGCGGCA
GGCCCTGCCATAGCCTCAGGTTACTCATATATACTTTAGATTGATTTAAAACTTCATTTTTAATTTAAAA
GGATCTAGGTGAAGATCCTTTTTGATAATCTCATGACCAAAATCCCTTAACGTGAGTTTTCGTTCCACTG
AGCGTCAGACCCCGTAGAAAAGATCAAAGGATCTTCTTGAGATCCTTTTTTTCTGCGCGTAATCTGCTGC
TTGCAAACAAAAAAACCACCGCTACCAGCGGTGGTTTGTTTGCCGGATCAAGAGCTACCAACTCTTTTTC
CGAAGGTAACTGGCTTCAGCAGAGCGCAGATACCAAATACTGTTCTTCTAGTGTAGCCGTAGTTAGGCCA
CCACTTCAAGAACTCTGTAGCACCGCCTACATACCTCGCTCTGCTAATCCTGTTACCAGTGGCTGCTGCC
AGTGGCGATAAGTCGTGTCTTACCGGGTTGGACTCAAGACGATAGTTACCGGATAAGGCGCAGCGGTCGG
GCTGAACGGGGGGTTCGTGCACACAGCCCAGCTTGGAGCGAACGACCTACACCGAACTGAGATACCTACA
GCGTGAGCTATGAGAAAGCGCCACGCTTCCCGAAGGGAGAAAGGCGGACAGGTATCCGGTAAGCGGCAGG
GTCGGAACAGGAGAGCGCACGAGGGAGCTTCCAGGGGGAAACGCCTGGTATCTTTATAGTCCTGTCGGGT
TTCGCCACCTCTGACTTGAGCGTCGATTTTTGTGATGCTCGTCAGGGGGGCGGAGCCTATGGAAAAACGC
CAGCAACGCGGCCTTTTTACGGTTCCTGGCCTTTTGCTGGCCTTTTGCTCACATG
