>Addgene plasmid #57474 | mEos3.2-MCPB2-N-18 | depositor partial sequence | sequence record 88607 | insert sequence
TCAGATCCGCTAGCGCCACC
[816 nt withheld, positions 21-836]
AGTCGCGGAGGCAGTGGTGGGGTACCGCGGGCCCGGGATCCACCGGTCGCCACCATGAGTGCGATTAAGC
CAGACATGAAGATCAAACTCCGTATGGAAGGCAACGTAAACGGGCACCACTTTGTGATCGACGGAGATGG
TACAGGCAAGCCTTTTGAGGGAAAACAGAGTATGGATCTTGAAGTCAAAGAGGGCGGACCTCTGCCTTTT
GCCTTTGATATCCTGACCACTGCATTCCATTACGGCAACAGGGTATTCGCCAAATATCCAGACAACATAC
AAGACTATTTTAAGCAGTCGTTTCCTAAGGGGTATTCGTGGGAACGAAGCTTGACTTTCGAAGACGGGGG
CATTTGCAACGCCAGAAACGACATAACAATGGAAGGGGACACTTTCTATAATAAAGTTCGATTTTATGGT
ACCAACTTTCCCGCCAATGGTCCAGTTATGCAGAAGAAGACGCTGAAATGGGAGCCCTCCACTGAGAAAA
TGTATGTGCGTGATGGAGTGCTGACGGGTGATATTGAGATGGCTTTGTTGCTTGAAGGAAATGCCCATTA
CCGATGTGACTTCAGAACTACTTACAAAGCTAAGGAGAAGGGTGTCAAGTTACCAGGCGCCCACTTTGTG
GACCACTGCATTGAGATTTTAAGCCATGACAAAGATTACAACAAGGTTAAGCTGTATGAGCATGCTGTTG
CTCATTCTGGATTGCCTGACAATGCCAGACGATAAGCGGCCGCGACTCTAGATCATAATCAGCC
